Addgene plasmid #54055: mEmerald-Cx43-7
Purpose: Localization: Gap Junctions, Excitation: 487, Emission: 509
Depositing lab: Michael Davidson. Depositing organization: Florida State University, Tallahassee. Publication: Internalized gap junctions are degraded by autophagy. Fong JT, Kells RM, Gumpert AM, Marzillier JY, Davidson MW, Falk MM. Autophagy. 2012 May 1;8(5):794-811. doi: 10.4161/auto.19390. Epub 2012 May 1. PubMed 22635056.
Backbone
  Vector backbone: mEmerald
  Backbone size w/o insert (bp): 4750
  Vector type: Mammalian Expression
  Selectable markers: Neomycin (select with G418)
Growth in bacteria
  Bacterial resistance: Kanamycin, 50 μg/mL
  Growth temperature: 37°C
  Growth strain: DH5alpha
  Copy number: High Copy
Gene/Insert
  Gene/Insert name: Cx43 (alt names: Alpha-1 Connexin 43; NM_012567.2)
  Species: R. norvegicus (rat)
  Promoter: CMV
  Tag / fusion protein: mEmerald (C terminal on backbone)
  Cloning method: Unknown
  Sequencing primers: 5′ CMV-F; 3′ SV40pA-R
Terms and licenses: Academic/Nonprofit Terms; Industry Terms
Depositor comments: Rat Alpha-1 Connexin 43. Excitation = 487; Emission = 509. Localization data: Gap Junctions
How to cite: mEmerald-Cx43-7 was a gift from Michael Davidson (Addgene plasmid # 54055 ; http://n2t.net/addgene:54055 ; RRID:Addgene_54055)
