[The description below was written by a language model from this plasmid's Addgene catalogue record.]
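Description:
mEmerald-Cx43-7 is a mammalian expression plasmid that produces rat connexin 43 (alpha-1 connexin, Cx43) fused to the green fluorescent protein mEmerald. It is built on an mEmerald backbone of about 4.75 kb (size without the insert). The plasmid is maintained at high copy number in E. coli under kanamycin selection. It also carries a neomycin resistance marker, so transfected mammalian cells can be selected with G418. The record does not name the replication origins, and no feature table was supplied. The listed sequencing primers point to an SV40 polyadenylation signal downstream of the expression cassette.

Expression is driven by the CMV promoter, a strong constitutive promoter active in many mammalian cell types. The Cx43 coding sequence sits upstream of mEmerald, so the fluorescent protein is attached to the C terminus of the connexin. The "7" in the name may refer to the length of the linker between the two parts, but the record does not state this. Connexin 43 is a membrane protein that oligomerises into hemichannels, which dock between neighbouring cells to form gap junction channels and plaques. The fusion therefore serves as a fluorescent marker for gap junctions. mEmerald is a bright monomeric GFP variant, recorded here with excitation at 487 nm and emission at 509 nm, which suits standard green filter sets.

The construct is intended for localization imaging of gap junctions in transfected mammalian cells. The associated publication used this kind of labelling to study how internalized gap junctions are degraded by autophagy.
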