>Addgene plasmid #54055 | mEmerald-Cx43-7 | depositor partial sequence | sequence record 84239 | insert sequence
AGATCCGCTAGCGCTACCGGACTCAGATCTCGAGCTCAAGCTTCGAATTCGGCAGCACTTTTCTTTCATT
GGGGGGAAGGCGTGAGGAAAGTACCAAACAGCAGCAGACTTTTAAACTTTAAACAGACAGGTCTGAGAGC
CTGAACTCTCATTTTTCCTTTGACTTCAGCCTCCAAGGAGTTCCACCAACTTTGGCGCGCCGGCTTCACT
TTCATTAAGTGAAAGAGAGGTGCCCAGACATGGGTGACTGGAGTGCCTTGGGGAAGCTTCTGGACAAGGT
CCAAGCCTACTCCACCGCTGGAGGGAAGGTGTGGCTGTCAGTGCTCTTCATATTCAGAATCCTGCTCCTG
GGGACAGCTGTTGAGTCAGCTTGGGGTGATGAACAGTCTGCCTTTCGCTGTAACACTCAACAACCTGGCT
GCGAAAACGTCTGCTATGACAAGTCCTTCCCCATCTCTCACGTGCGCTTCTGGGTCCTTCAGATCATATT
CGTGTCTGTGCCCACACTCCTGTACTTGGCCCATGTGTTCTATGTGATGAGGAAGGAAGAGAAGCTAAAC
AAGAAAGAAGAGGAGCTCAAAGTGGCCCAGACTGACGGGGTCAACGTGGAGATGCACCTGAAGCAGATTG
AAATCAAGAAGTTCAAGTACGGGATTGAAGAGCACGGCAAGGTGAAAATGAGGGGCGGCTTGCTGAGAAC
CTACATCATCAGCATCCTCTTCAAGTCTGTCTTCGAGGTGGCCTTCCTGCTCATCCAGTGGTACATCTAT
GGGTTCAGCTTGAGCGCGGTCTACACCTGCAAGAGAGATCCCTGCCCCCACCAGGTAGACTGCTTCCTCT
CACGTCCCACGGAGAAAACCATCTTCATCATCTTCATGCTGGTGGTGTCCTTGGTGTCTCTCGCTTTGAA
CATCATTGAGCTCTTCTACGTCTTCTTCAAAGGCGTTAAGGATCGCGTGAAGGGAAGAAGCGATCCTTAC
CACGCCACCACTGGCCCACTGAGCCCATCAAAAGACTGCGGATCTCCAAAATACGCCTACTTCAATGGCT
GCTCCTCACCAACGGCTCCACTCTCGCCTATGTCTCCTCCTGGGTACAAGCTGGTTACTGGTGACAGAAA
CAATTCCTCGTGCCGCAATTACAACAAGCAAGCTAGCGAGCAAAACTGGGCGAACTACAGCGCAGAGCAA
AATCGCATGGGGCAGGCCGGAAGCACCATCTCCAACTCGCACGCCCAGCCGTTCGATTTCCCCGACGACA
ACCAGAATGCCAAAAAAGTTGCTGCTGGACATGAACTCCAGCCATTAGCCATCGTGGACCAACGACCTTC
CAGCAGAGCCAGCAGCCGCGCCAGCAGCAGGCCTCGGCCTGATGACCTGGAGATTGCGGATCCACCGGTC
GCCACCATGGTGAGCAAGGGCGAGGAGCTGTTCACCGGGGTGGTGCCCATCCTGGTCGAGCTGGACGGCG
ACGTAAACGGCCACAAGTTCAGCGTGTCCGGCGAGGGCGAGGGCGATGCCACCTACGGCAAGCTGACCCT
GAAGTTCATCTGCACCACCGGCAAGCTGCCCGTGCCCTGGCCCACCCTCGTGACCACCTTGACCTACGGC
GTGCAGTGCTTCGCCCGCTACCCCGACCACATGAAGCAGCACGACTTCTTCAAGTCCGCCATGCCCGAAG
GCTACGTCCAGGAGCGCACCATCTTCTTCAAGGACGACGGCAACTACAAGACCCGCGCCGAGGTGAAGTT
CGAGGGCGACACCCTGGTGAACCGCATCGAGCTGAAGGGCATCGACTTCAAGGAGGACGGCAACATCCTG
GGGCACAAGCTGGAGTACAACTACAACAGCCACAAGGTCTATATCACCGCCGACAAGCAGAAGAACGGCA
TCAAGGTGAACTTCAAGACCCGCCACAACATCGAGGACGGCAGCGTGCAGCTCGCCGACCACTACCAGCA
GAACACCCCCATCGGCGACGGCCCCGTGCTGCTGCCCGACAACCACTACCTGAGCACCCAGTCCAAGCTG
AGCAAAGACCCCAACGAGAAGCGCGATCACATGGTCCTGCTGGAGTTCGTGACCGCCGCCGGGATCACTC
TCGGCATGGACGAGCTGTACAAGTAAGCGGCCGCGACTCTAGATCATAATCAGCCATACCACATT
