>Addgene plasmid #54055 | mEmerald-Cx43-7 | addgene partial sequence | sequence record 91702 | EGFP-N 5'-CGTCGCCGTCCAGCTCGACCAG-3'
CCTTGCTCACCATGGTGGCGACCGGTGGATCCGCAATCTCCAGGTCATCAGGCCGAGGCCTGCTGCTGGC
GCGGCTGCTGGCTCTGCTGGAAGGTCGTTGGTCCACGATGGCTAATGGCTGGAGTTCATGTCCAGCAGCA
ACTTTTTTGGCATTCTGGTTGTCGTCGGGGAAATCGAACGGCTGGGCGTGCGAGTTGGAGATGGTGCTTC
CGGCCTGCCCCATGCGATTTTGCTCTGCGCTGTAGTTCGCCCAGTTTTGCTCGCTAGCTTGCTTGTTGTA
ATTGCGGCACGAGGAATTGTTTCTGTCACCAGTAACCAGCTTGTACCCAGGAGGAGACATAGGCGAGAGT
GGAGCCGTTGGTGAGGAGCAGCCATTGAAGTAGGCGTATTTTGGAGATCCGCAGTCTTTTGATGGGCTCA
GTGGGCCAGTGGTGGCGTGGTAAGGATCGCTTCTTCCCTTCACGCGATCCTTAACGCCCTTGAAGAAGAC
GTAGAAGAGCTCAATGATGTTCAAAGCGAGAGACACCAAGGACACCACCAGCATGAAGATGATGAAGATG
GTTTTCTCCGTGGGACGTGAGAGGAAGCAGTCTACCTGGTGGGGGCAGGGATCTCTCTTGCAGGTGTAGA
CCGCGCTCAAGCTGAACCCATAGATGTACCACTGGATGAGCAGGAAGGCCACCTCGAAGACAGACTTGAA
GAGGATGCTGATGATGTAGGTTCTCAGCAAGCCGCCCCTCATTTTCACCTTGCCGTGCTCTTCAATCCCG
TACTTGAACTTCTTGATTTCAATCTGCTTCAGGTGCATCTCCACGTTGACCCCGTCAGTCTGGGCCACTT
TGAGCTCCTCTTCTTTCTTGTT
